Addgene plasmid #155370: pJK398
Purpose: dCas9 sgRNA oscillator v1 (dCRv1) (p15A)
Depositing lab: Pamela Silver. Depositing organization: Harvard Medical School. Publication: Toward a translationally independent RNA-based synthetic oscillator using deactivated CRISPR-Cas. Kuo J, Yuan R, Sanchez C, Paulsson J, Silver PA. Nucleic Acids Res. 2020 Aug 20;48(14):8165-8177. doi: 10.1093/nar/gkaa557. PubMed 32609820.
Backbone
  Vector backbone: p15A
  Total vector size (bp): 2691
  Vector type: Bacterial Expression, CRISPR
Growth in bacteria
  Bacterial resistance: Ampicillin, 100 μg/mL
  Growth temperature: 37°C
  Growth strain: DH5alpha
  Copy number: Low Copy
Gene/Insert
  Gene/Insert name: dCas9 sgRNA oscillator v1
  Species: Synthetic
  Insert size (bp): 619
Resource information
  A portion of this plasmid was derived from a plasmid made by: Christopher Voigt (Addgene #62307, 62308)
Terms and licenses: Academic/Nonprofit Terms; Industry Terms: Not Available to Industry
How to cite: pJK398 was a gift from Pamela Silver (Addgene plasmid # 155370 ; http://n2t.net/addgene:155370 ; RRID:Addgene_155370)
