[The description below was written by a language model from this plasmid's Addgene catalogue record and pLannotate feature annotations shown in this document.]
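Description:
pJK398 is a small bacterial CRISPR plasmid, about 2.7 kb, that carries version 1 of a dCas9/sgRNA-based synthetic oscillator (dCRv1). It replicates from a p15A origin, which the catalogue lists as low copy and which is compatible with ColE1-type plasmids, so other circuit components can be supplied on separate plasmids. Selection is by ampicillin, through a β-lactamase gene driven by its native bla promoter. The annotation also flags a short fragment resembling the RSF origin next to p15A. It is only about 50 nt and is probably a partial homology match or backbone remnant rather than a second functional origin.

The synthetic insert of roughly 620 bp contains three copies of the Streptococcus pyogenes guide RNA scaffold, interspersed with fragments matching the constitutive J23119 promoter, and is flanked on one side by a putative bacterial terminator. This layout fits three sgRNA transcription units whose J23119-derived promoters have been modified, which would explain why they register only as fragments. In a repressilator-like ring, each sgRNA would direct catalytically dead Cas9 to repress the promoter of another. The record does not give the spacer sequences, the operator sites or the exact repression topology, so this wiring is inferred from the stated purpose and not from annotated features. No dCas9 coding sequence or reporter is annotated, so both must be provided from elsewhere, such as another plasmid or the host strain. Part of the plasmid derives from previously deposited sgRNA circuit plasmids. It is intended for studying RNA-based oscillatory gene circuits in E. coli, in which regulation depends on sgRNA transcription rather than on translation of repressor proteins.
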