Features (pLannotate 1.2.2; 10 found; start..end, strand, type, name):
    302..406     -  promoter       AmpR promoter: bla
    496..539     -  terminator     bacterial terminator: putative bacterial transcription terminator
    622..697     +  misc_RNA       gRNA scaffold: guide RNA scaffold for the Streptococcus pyogenes CRISPR/Cas9 system
    805..830     -  promoter       J23119 promoter (fragment): bacterial promoter (Registry of Standard Biological Parts BBa J23119)
    831..906     +  misc_RNA       gRNA scaffold: guide RNA scaffold for the Streptococcus pyogenes CRISPR/Cas9 system
    988..1015    +  promoter       J23119 promoter (fragment): bacterial promoter (Registry of Standard Biological Parts BBa J23119)
   1036..1111    +  misc_RNA       gRNA scaffold: guide RNA scaffold for the Streptococcus pyogenes CRISPR/Cas9 system
   1192..1243    -  rep_origin     RSF ori (fragment): Plasmids containing the RSF 1030 origin of replication can be propagated in E. coli cells that contain additional plasmids with compatible origins.
   1331..1876    -  rep_origin     p15A ori: Plasmids containing the medium-copy-number p15A origin of replication can be propagated in E. coli cells that contain a second plasmid with the ColE1 origin.
   2124..301     -  CDS            AmpR (across the origin): β-lactamase; bla; confers resistance to ampicillin, carbenicillin, and related antibiotics
>Addgene plasmid #155370 | pJK398 | addgene full sequence | sequence record 311610 | Addgene NGS Result
CCAAGTCATTCTGAGAATAGTGTATGCGGCGACCGAGTTGCTCTTGCCCGGCGTCAATACGGGATAATAC
CGCGCCACATAGCAGAACTTTAAAAGTGCTCATCATTGGAAAACGTTCTTCGGGGCGAAAACTCTCAAGG
ATCTTACCGCTGTTGAGATCCAGTTCGATGTAACCCACTCGTGCACCCAACTGATCTTCAGCATCTTTTA
CTTTCACCAGCGTTTCTGGGTGAGCAAAAACAGGAAGGCAAAATGCCGCAAAAAAGGGAATAAGGGCGAC
ACGGAAATGTTGAATACTCATACTCTTCCTTTTTCAATATTATTGAAGCATTTATCAGGGTTATTGTCTC
ATGAGCGGATACATATTTGAATGTATTTAGAAAAATAAACAAATAGGGGTTCCGCGCACATTTCCCCGAA
AAGTGCCACCTGACGTCTAAGAAACCATTATTATCATGACATTAACCTATAAAAATAGGCGTATCACGAG
GCAGAATTTCAGATAAAAAAAATCCTTAGCTTTCGCTAAGGATGATTTCTGGAATTCTAAAGATCTCAGA
AATCATTTTACACCAACGGGTCACACGGGTATTATGCTAGCATAATACCAGCTAGTTGTGGGTTTTAGAG
CTAGAAATAGCAAGTTAAAATAAGGCTAGTCCGTTATCAACTTGAAAAAGTGGCACCGAGTCGGTGCTTT
TTTTCTCGGTACCAAATTCCAGAAAAGAGGCCTCCCGAAAGGGGGGCCTTTTTTCGTTTTGGTCCGCTTA
AGCTTTTTACACCTCCACAACTAGCTGGTATTATGCTAGCATAATACCTAGGACTGAGCTGTTTTAGAGC
TAGAAATAGCAAGTTAAAATAAGGCTAGTCCGATTGCAACTTGAAAAAGTGGCACCGAGTCGGTGCTTTT
TTTCTCGGTACCAAATTCCAGAAAAGAGACGCTTTCGAGCGTCTTTTTTCGTTTTGGTCCGATAGGATCC
TTTACACCTAGCTCAGTCCTAGGTATTATGCTAGCATAATACCCGTGTGACCCGTGTTTTAGAGCTAGAA
ATAGCAAGTTAAAATAAGGCTAGTCCGTTATCAACTTGAAAAAGTGGCACCGAGTCGGTGCTTTTTTTCT
CGGTACCAAAGACGAACAATAAGACGCTGAAAAGCGTCTTTTTTCGTTTTGGTCCTTTATCTAGACTGCA
GGCTTCCTCGCTCACTGACTCGCTACGCTCGGTCGTTCGACTGCGGCGAGCGGAAATGGCTTACGAACGG
GGCGGAGATTTCCTGGAAGATGCCAGGAAGATACTTAACAGGGAAGTGAGAGGGCCGCGGCAAAGCCGTT
TTTCCATAGGCTCCGCCCCCCTGACAAGCATCACGAAATCTGACGCTCAAATCAGTGGTGGCGAAACCCG
ACAGGACTATAAAGATACCAGGCGTTTCCCCCTGGCGGCTCCCTCGTGCGCTCTCCTGTTCCTGCCTTTC
GGTTTACCGGTGTCATTCCGCTGTTATGGCCGCGTTTGTCTCATTCCACGCCTGACACTCAGTTCCGGGT
AGGCAGTTCGCTCCAAGCTGGACTGTATGCACGAACCCCCCGTTCAGTCCGACCGCTGCGCCTTATCCGG
TAACTATCGTCTTGAGTCCAACCCGGAAAGACATGCAAAAGCACCACTGGCAGCAGCCACTGGTAATTGA
TTTAGAGGAGTTAGTCTTGAAGTCATGCGCCGGTTAAGGCTAAACTGAAAGGACAAGTTTTGGTGACTGC
GCTCCTCCAAGCCAGTTACCTCGGTTCAAAGAGTTGGTAGCTCAGAGAACCTTCGAAAAACCGCCCTGCA
AGGCGGTTTTTTCGTTTTCAGAGCAAGAGATTACGCGCAGACCAAAACGATCTCAAGAAGATCATCTTAT
TAATCAGATAAAATATTTCTAGATTTCAGTGCAATTTATCTCTTCAAATGTAGCACCTGAAGTCAGCCCC
ATACGATATAAGTTGTTACTAGTGCTTGGCAGTGGAACGAAAACTCACGTTAAGGGATTTTGGTCATGAG
ATTATCAAAAAGGATCTTCACCTAGATCCTTTTAAATTAAAAATGAAGTTTTAAATCAATCTAAAGTATA
TATGAGTAAACTTGGTCTGACAGTTACCAATGCTTAATCAGTGAGGCACCTATCTCAGCGATCTGTCTAT
TTCGTTCATCCATAGTTGCCTGACTCCCCGTCGTGTAGATAACTACGATACGGGAGGGCTTACCATCTGG
CCCCAGTGCTGCAATGATACCGCGAGACCCACGCTCACCGGCTCCAGATTTATCAGCAATAAACCAGCCA
GCCGGAAGGGCCGAGCGCAGAAGTGGTCCTGCAACTTTATCCGCCTCCATCCAGTCTATTAATTGTTGCC
GGGAAGCTAGAGTAAGTAGTTCGCCAGTTAATAGTTTGCGCAACGTTGTTGCCATTGCTACAGGCATCGT
GGTGTCACGCTCGTCGTTTGGTATGGCTTCATTCAGCTCCGGTTCCCAACGATCAAGGCGAGTTACATGA
TCCCCCATGTTGTGCAAAAAAGCGGTTAGCTCCTTCGGTCCTCCGATCGTTGTCAGAAGTAAGTTGGCCG
CAGTGTTATCACTCATGGTTATGGCAGCACTGCATAATTCTCTTACTGTCATGCCATCCGTAAGATGCTT
TTCTGTGACTGGTGAGTACTCAA
